Addgene plasmid #136866: pEBTetBl-CLIP-Cep57
Purpose: Mammalian expression of the centrosomal protein Cep57 N-terminally fused to CLIP-tag
Depositing lab: Kai Johnsson. Depositing organization: Swiss Federal Institute of Technology (EPFL). Publication: Selective chemical crosslinking reveals a Cep57-Cep63-Cep152 centrosomal complex. Lukinavicius G, Lavogina D, Orpinell M, Umezawa K, Reymond L, Garin N, Gonczy P, Johnsson K. Curr Biol. 2013 Feb 4;23(3):265-70. doi: 10.1016/j.cub.2012.12.030. Epub 2013 Jan 17. PubMed 23333316.
Backbone
  Vector backbone: pEBTetBl
  Backbone size w/o insert (bp): 10943
  Vector type: Mammalian Expression
  Selectable markers: Blasticidin
Growth in bacteria
  Bacterial resistance: Ampicillin, 100 μg/mL
  Growth temperature: 37°C
  Growth strain: DH5alpha
  Copy number: High Copy
Gene/Insert
  Gene/Insert name: CLIP-Cep57
  Species: H. sapiens (human), Synthetic
  Insert size (bp): 1686
  Entrez Gene: CEP57 (a.k.a. MVA2, PIG8, TSP57)
  Promoter: CMV-TetO2
  Tag / fusion protein: FLAG-tag / His-tag (N terminal on insert)
  Cloning method: Gateway Cloning
  Sequencing primers: 5′ CMV_Fwd; 3′ BGH_Rev
Terms and licenses: Academic/Nonprofit Terms; Industry Terms: Not Available to Industry
How to cite: pEBTetBl-CLIP-Cep57 was a gift from Kai Johnsson (Addgene plasmid # 136866 ; http://n2t.net/addgene:136866 ; RRID:Addgene_136866)
