[The description below was written by a language model from this plasmid's Addgene catalogue record and pLannotate feature annotations shown in this document.]
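Description:
pEBTetBl-CLIP-Cep57 is an episomal, tetracycline-regulated mammalian expression plasmid built on the pEBTetBl backbone. In E. coli it is maintained through a high-copy ColE1/pUC-type origin and an ampicillin resistance gene. In mammalian cells it carries the Epstein-Barr virus oriP origin together with an EBNA1 coding sequence, an arrangement that allows the plasmid to replicate and persist as an extrachromosomal element. Transfected cells are selected with blasticidin through an SV40 promoter-driven blasticidin S deaminase cassette. Short remnants of EBV genes and of pBR322 tetracycline-resistance sequence are also annotated and appear to be backbone carry-over.

The payload is human centrosomal protein Cep57 fused at its N terminus to CLIP-tag, an engineered derivative of human O6-alkylguanine-DNA alkyltransferase, which is why the annotation labels this segment as MGMT. CLIP-tag reacts covalently with benzylcytosine-derivatised probes. The record lists N-terminal FLAG and His tags; only the His stretch is annotated, directly upstream of CLIP. Cep57 was inserted by Gateway cloning and lies between attB1 and attB2. The annotated CEP57 match covers about 800 bp and is flagged as a fragment, so the record does not make clear whether the full coding sequence is present.

Expression runs from a CMV enhancer/promoter carrying two tet operator sites and ends at a bGH polyadenylation signal. A separate cassette (RSV and SV40 promoter elements, rabbit β-globin intron, SV40 poly(A)) supplies TetR, which represses the CMV-TetO2 promoter until tetracycline or doxycycline is added.

The associated study used selective chemical crosslinking to define a Cep57-Cep63-Cep152 centrosomal complex. The depositor and sequencing-derived records differ by about 100 bp, mainly within oriP.
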