Features (pLannotate 1.2.2; 31 found; start..end, strand, type, name):
     85..196     +  polyA_signal   bGH poly(A) signal: bovine growth hormone polyadenylation signal
    737..2526    -  rep_origin     oriP: Epstein-Barr virus oriP replication origin (Yates et al., 2000)
   2527..2745    -  CDS            gL (fragment): GL_EBVB9 - Experimental evidence at protein level: Swiss-Prot protein existence level 1. The heterodimer glycoprotein H-glycoprotein L is required for the fusion of viral and plasma membranes leading to virus entry into the host cell. Acts as a functional inhibitor of gH and maintains gH in an inhibited form. Upon binding to host integrins, gL dissociates from gH leading to activation of the viral fusion glycoproteins gB and gH. Fusion of EBV with B-lymphocytes requires the additional receptor- binding protein gp42, which forms a complex with gH/gL. The heterodimer gH/gL targets also host EPHA
   2828..4755    -  CDS            EBNA1 (fragment): Epstein-Barr nuclear antigen 1, also known as EBNA-1 crucial for latent viral infection, and for episomal amplification of vectors containing the oriP origin (Okita et al., 2013)
   4793..5137    -  CDS            BRRF2_EBVB9 (fragment): Protein inferred from homology: Swiss-Prot protein existence level 3. From Epstein-Barr virus (strain B95-8) (HHV-4) (Human herpesvirus 4).
   5140..5163    -  promoter       tet promoter (fragment): E. coli promoter for tetracycline efflux protein gene
   5276..5380    +  promoter       AmpR promoter: bla
   5381..6241    +  CDS            AmpR: β-lactamase; bla; confers resistance to ampicillin, carbenicillin, and related antibiotics
   6412..7000    +  rep_origin     ori: high-copy-number ColE1/pMB1/pBR322/pUC origin of replication
   7046..7169    -  CDS            TcR (fragment): tetracycline efflux protein; tet; confers resistance to tetracycline
   7207..7504    +  promoter       SV40 promoter: SV40 enhancer and early promoter
   7526..7908    +  CDS            BSD (fragment): blasticidin S deaminase; Aspergillus terreus BSD; confers resistance to blasticidin
   7952..8086    +  polyA_signal   SV40 poly(A) signal: SV40 polyadenylation signal
   8208..8260    -  misc_feature   bom (fragment): basis of mobility region from pBR322
   8391..8484    +  ncRNA          Retro dr1: Accession: RF00214 - Retrovirus direct repeat 1 (dr1)
   8520..8781    +  promoter       RSV promoter: Rous sarcoma virus enhancer/promoter
   8807..8867    +  promoter       SV40 promoter (fragment): SV40 early promoter
   8898..9470    +  intron         β-globin intron: intron from rabbit β-globin gene
   9525..9543    +  promoter       T7 promoter: promoter for bacteriophage T7 RNA polymerase
   9554..10174   +  CDS            tetR: TETR2_ECOLX - Experimental evidence at protein level: Swiss-Prot protein existence level 1. TetR is the repressor of the tetracycline resistance element; its N-terminal region forms a helix-turn-helix structure and binds DNA. Binding of tetracycline to TetR reduces the repressor affinity for the tetracycline resistance gene (tetA) promoter operator sites. From Escherichia coli.
  10216..10337   +  polyA_signal   SV40 poly(A) signal: SV40 polyadenylation signal
  10392..10771   +  enhancer       CMV enhancer: human cytomegalovirus immediate early enhancer
  10772..10975   +  promoter       CMV promoter: human cytomegalovirus (CMV) immediate early promoter
  10977..10996   +  promoter       PLtetO-1 promoter (fragment): modified phage lambda PL promoter with tet operator sites (Lutz and Bujard, 1997)
  10998..11017   +  promoter       PLtetO-1 promoter (fragment): modified phage lambda PL promoter with tet operator sites (Lutz and Bujard, 1997)
  11025..11058   +  promoter       TRE3GV promoter (fragment): 3rd-generation Tet-responsive promoter that can be activated by binding of Tet-On® 3G, optimized for retroviral and lentiviral vectors
  11174..11191   +  CDS            9xHis (fragment): 9xHis affinity tag
  11192..11734   +  CDS            MGMT (fragment): MGMT_HUMAN - Experimental evidence at protein level: Swiss-Prot protein existence level 1. Involved in the cellular defense against the biological effects of O6-methylguanine (O6-MeG) and O4-methylthymine (O4-MeT) in DNA. Repairs the methylated nucleobase in DNA by stoichiometrically transferring the methyl group to a cysteine residue in the enzyme. This is a suicide reaction: the enzyme is irreversibly inactivated. From Homo sapiens (Human).
  11778..11798   +  protein_bind   attB1: mutant version of attB; core recombination site for the Gateway® BP reaction BP Clonase™
  11804..12610   +  CDS            CEP57 (fragment): CEP57_HUMAN - Also known as KIAA0092, TSP57. Experimental evidence at protein level: Swiss-Prot protein existence level 1. Centrosomal protein which may be required for microtubule attachment to centrosomes. May act by forming ring-like structures around microtubules. Mediates nuclear translocation and mitogenic activity of the internalized growth factor FGF2, but that of FGF1. From Homo sapiens (Human).
  12619..14      -  protein_bind   attB2 (across the origin): mutant version of attB; recombination site for the Gateway® BP reaction BP Clonase™
>Addgene plasmid #136866 | pEBTetBl-CLIP-Cep57 | depositor full sequence | sequence record 264160 | Full Sequence
TTGTACAAAGTGGTGATGGCAGCTAGCGGCGCGCCCGGCCGCTCGAGTCTAGAGGGCCCGTTTAAACCCG
CTGATCAGCCTCGACTGTGCCTTCTAGTTGCCAGCCATCTGTTGTTTGCCCCTCCCCCGTGCCTTCCTTG
ACCCTGGAAGGTGCCACTCCCACTGTCCTTTCCTAATAAAATGAGGAAATTGCATCGCATTGTCTGAGTA
GGTGTCATTCTATTCTGGGGGGTGGGGTGGGGCAGGACAGCAAGGGGGAGGATTGGGAAGACAATAGCAG
GCTAGAGGATCGATCCCCGCCCCGGACGAACTAAACCTGACTACGACATCTCTGCCCCTTCTTCGCGGGG
CAGTGCATGTAATCCCTTCAGTTGGTTGGTACAACTTGCCAACTGGGCCCTGTTCCACATGTGACACGGG
GGGGGACCAAACACAAAGGGGTTCTCTGACTGTAGTTGACATCCTTATAAATGGATGTGCACATTTGCCA
ACACTGAGTGGCTTTCATCCTGGAGCAGACTTTGCAGTCTGTGGACTGCAACACAACATTGCCTTTATGT
GTAACTCTTGGCTGAAGCTCTTACACCAATGCTGGGGGACATGTACCTCCCAGGGGCCCAGGAAGACTAC
GGGAGGCTACACCAACGTCAATCAGAGGGGCCTGTGTAGCTACCGATAAGCGGACCCTCAAGAGGGCATT
AGCAATAGTGTTTATAAGGCCCCCTTGTTAACCCTAAACGGGTAGCATATGCTTCCCGGGTAGTAGTATA
TACTATCCAGACTAACCCTAATTCAATAGCATATGTTACCCAACGGGAAGCATATGCTATCGAATTAGGG
TTAGTAAAAGGGTCCTAAGGAACAGCGATATCTCCCACCCCATGAGCTGTCACGGTTTTATTTACATGGG
GTCAGGATTCCACGAGGGTAGTGAACCATTTTAGTCACAAGGGCAGTGGCTGAAGATCAAGGAGCGGGCA
GTGAACTCTCCTGAATCTTCGCCTGCTTCTTCATTCTCCTTCGTTTAGCTAATAGAATAACTGCTGAGTT
GTGAACAGTAAGGTGTATGTGAGGTGCTCGAAAACAAGGTTTCAGGTGACGCCCCCAGAATAAAATTTGG
ACGGGGGGTTCAGTGGTGGCATTGTGCTATGACACCAATATAACCCTCACAAACCCCTTGGGCAATAAAT
ACTAGTGTAGGAATGAAACATTCTGAATATCTTTAACAATAGAAATCCATGGGGTGGGGACAAGCCGTAA
AGACTGGATGTCCATCTCACACGAATTTATGGCTATGGGCAACACATAATCCTAGTGCAATATGATACTG
GGGTTATTAAGATGTGTCCCAGGCAGGGACCAAGACAGGTGAACCATGTTGTTACACTCTATTTGTAACA
AGGGGAAAGAGAGTGGACGCCGACAGCAGCGGACTCCACTGGTTGTCTCTAACACCCCCGAAAATTAAAC
GGGGCTCCACGCCAATGGGGCCCATAAACAAAGACAAGTGGCCACTCTTTTTTTTGAAATTGTGGAGTGG
GGGCACGCGTCAGCCCCCACACGCCGCCCTGCGGTTTTGGACTGTAAAATAAGGGTGTAATAACTTGGCT
GATTGTAACCCCGCTAACCACTGCGGTCAAACCACTTGCCCACAAAACCACTAATGGCACCCCGGGGAAT
ACCTGCATAAGTAGGTGGGCGGGCCAAGATAGGGGCGCGATTGCTGCGATCTGGAGGACAAATTACACAC
ACTTGCGCCTGAGCGCCAAGCACAGGGTTGTTGGTCCTCATATTCACGAGGTCGCTGAGAGCACGGTGGG
CTAATGTTGCCATGGGTAGCATATACTACCCAAATATCTGGATAGCATATGCTATCCTAATCTATATCTG
GGTAGCATAGGCTATCCTAATCTATATCTGGGTAGCATATGCTATCCTAATCTATATCTGGGTAGTATAT
GCTATCCTAATTTATATCTGGGTAGCATAGGCTATCCTAATCTATATCTGGGTAGCATATGCTATCCTAA
TCTATATCTGGGTAGTATATGCTATCCTAATCTGTATCCGGGTAGCATATGCTATCCTAATAGAGATTAG
GGTAGTATATGCTATCCTAATTTATATCTGGGTAGCATATACTACCCAAATATCTGGATAGCATATGCTA
TCCTAATCTATATCTGGGTAGCATATGCTATCCTAATCTATATCTGGGTAGCATAGGCTATCCTAATCTA
TATCTGGGTAGCATATGCTATCCTAATCTATATCTGGGTAGTATATGCTATCCTAATTTATATCTGGGTA
GCATAGGCTATCCTAATCTATATCTGGGTAGCATATGCTATCCTAATCTATATCTGGGTAGTATATGCTA
TCCTAATCTGTATCCGGGTAGCATATGCTATCCTCATGCATATACAGTCAGCATATGATACCCAGTAGTA
GAGTGGGAGTGCTATCCTTTGCATATGCCGCCACCTCCCAAGGGGGCGTGAATTTTCGCTGCTTGTCCTT
TTCCTGCTGGTTGCTCCCATTCTTAGGTGAATTTAAGGAGGCCAGGCTAAAGCCGTCGCATGTCTGATTG
CTCACCAGGTAAATGTCGCTAATGTTTTCCAACGCGAGAAGGTGTTGAGCGCGGAGCTGAGTGACGTGAC
AACATGGGTATGCCCAATTGCCCCATGTTGGGAGGACGAAAATGGTGACAAGACAGATGGCCAGAAATAC
ACCAACAGCACGCATGATGTCTACTGGGGATTTATTCTTTAGTGCGGGGGAATACACGGCTTTTAATACG
ATTGAGGGCGTCTCCTAACAAGTTACATCACTCCTGCCCTTCCTCACCCTCATCTCCATCACCTCCTTCA
TCTCCGTCATCTCCGTCATCACCCTCCGCGGCAGCCCCTTCCACCATAGGTGGAAACCAGGGAGGCAAAT
CTACTCCATCGTCAAAGCTGCACACAGTCACCCTGATATTGCAGGTAGGAGCGGGCTTTGTCATAACAAG
GTCCTTAATCGCATCCTTCAAAACCTCAGCAAATATATGAGTTTGTAAAAAGACCATGAAATAACAGACA
ATGGACTCCCTTAGCGGGCCAGGTTGTGGGCCGGGTCCAGGGGCCATTCCAAAGGGGAGACGACTCAATG
GTGTAAGACGACATTGTGGAATAGCAAGGGCAGTTCCTCGCCTTAGGTTGTAAAGGGAGGTCTTACTACC
TCCATATACGAACACACCGGCGACCCAAGTTCCTTCGTCGGTAGTCCTTTCTACGTGACTCCTAGCCAGG
AGAGCTCTTAAACCTTCTGCAATGTTCTCAAATTTCGGGTTGGAACCTCCTTGACCACGATGCTTTTCCA
AACCACCCTCCTTTTTTGCGCCCTGCCTCCATCACCCTGACCCCGGGGTCCAGTGCTTGGGCCTTCTCCT
GGGTCATCTGCGGGGCCCTGCTCTATCGCTCCCGGGGGCACGTCAGGCTCACCATCTGGGCCACCTTCTT
GGTGGTATTCAAAATAATCGGCTTCCCCTACAGGGTGGAAAAATGGCCTTCTACCTGGAGGGGGCCTGCG
CGGTGGAGACCCGGATGATGATGACTGACTACTGGGACTCCTGGGCCTCTTTTCTCCACGTCCACGACCT
CTCCCCCTGGCTCTTTCACGACTTCCCCCCCTGGCTCTTTCACGTCCTCTACCCCGGCGGCCTCCACTAC
CTCCTCGACCCCGGCCTCCACTACCTCCTCGACCCCGGCCTCCACTGCCTCCTCGACCCCGGCCTCCACC
TCCTGCTCCTGCCCCTCCTGCTCCTGCCCCTCCTCCTGCTCCTGCCCCTCCTGCCCCTCCTGCTCCTGCC
CCTCCTGCCCCTCCTGCTCCTGCCCCTCCTGCCCCTCCTGCTCCTGCCCCTCCTGCCCCTCCTCCTGCTC
CTGCCCCTCCTGCCCCTCCTCCTGCTCCTGCCCCTCCTGCCCCTCCTGCTCCTGCCCCTCCTGCCCCTCC
TGCTCCTGCCCCTCCTGCCCCTCCTGCTCCTGCCCCTCCTGCTCCTGCCCCTCCTGCTCCTGCCCCTCCT
GCTCCTGCCCCTCCTGCCCCTCCTGCCCCTCCTCCTGCTCCTGCCCCTCCTGCTCCTGCCCCTCCTGCCC
CTCCTGCCCCTCCTGCTCCTGCCCCTCCTCCTGCTCCTGCCCCTCCTGCCCCTCCTGCCCCTCCTCCTGC
TCCTGCCCCTCCTGCCCCTCCTCCTGCTCCTGCCCCTCCTCCTGCTCCTGCCCCTCCTGCCCCTCCTGCC
CCTCCTCCTGCTCCTGCCCCTCCTGCCCCTCCTCCTGCTCCTGCCCCTCCTCCTGCTCCTGCCCCTCCTG
CCCCTCCTGCCCCTCCTCCTGCTCCTGCCCCTCCTCCTGCTCCTGCCCCTCCTGCCCCTCCTGCCCCTCC
TGCCCCTCCTCCTGCTCCTGCCCCTCCTCCTGCTCCTGCCCCTCCTGCTCCTGCCCCTCCCGCTCCTGCT
CCTGCTCCTGTTCCACCGTGGGTCCCTTTGCAGCCAATGCAACTTGGACGTTTTTGGGGTCTCCGGACAC
CATCTCTATGTCTTGGCCCTGATCCTGAGCCGCCCGGGGCTCCTGGTCTTCCGCCTCCTCGTCCTCGTCC
TCTTCCCCGTCCTCGTCCATGGTTATCACCCCCTCTTCTTTGAGGTCCACTGCCGCCGGAGCCTTCTGGT
CCAGATGTGTCTCCCTTCTCTCCTAGGCCATTTCCAGGTCCTGTACCTGGCCCCTCGTCAGACATGATTC
ACACTAAAAGAGATCAATAGACATCTTTATTAGACGACGCTCAGTGAATACAGGGAGTGCAGACTCCTGC
CCCCTCCAACAGCCCCCCCACCCTCATCCCCTTCATGGTCGCTGTCAGACAGATCCAGGTCTGAAAATTC
CCCATCCTCCGAACCATCCTCGTCCTCATCACCAATTACTCGCAGCCCGGAAAACTCCCGCTGAACATCC
TCAAGATTTGCGTCCTGAGCCTCAAGCCAGGCCTCAAATTCCTCGTCCCCCTTTTTGCTGGACGGTAGGG
ATGGGGATTCTCGGGACCCCTCCTCTTCCTCTTCAAGGTCACCAGACAGAGATGCTACTGGGGCAACGGA
AGAAAAGCTGGGTGCGGCCTGTGAGGATCAGCTTATCGATGATAAGCTGTCAAACATGAGAATTCTTGAA
GACGAAAGGGCCTCGTGATACGCCTATTTTTATAGGTTAATGTCATGATAATAATGGTTTCTTAGACGTC
AGGTGGCACTTTTCGGGGAAATGTGCGCGGAACCCCTATTTGTTTATTTTTCTAAATACATTCAAATATG
TATCCGCTCATGAGACAATAACCCTGATAAATGCTTCAATAATATTGAAAAAGGAAGAGTATGAGTATTC
AACATTTCCGTGTCGCCCTTATTCCCTTTTTTGCGGCATTTTGCCTTCCTGTTTTTGCTCACCCAGAAAC
GCTGGTGAAAGTAAAAGATGCTGAAGATCAGTTGGGTGCACGAGTGGGTTACATCGAACTGGATCTCAAC
AGCGGTAAGATCCTTGAGAGTTTTCGCCCCGAAGAACGTTTTCCAATGATGAGCACTTTTAAAGTTCTGC
TATGTGGCGCGGTATTATCCCGTGTTGACGCCGGGCAAGAGCAACTCGGTCGCCGCATACACTATTCTCA
GAATGACTTGGTTGAGTACTCACCAGTCACAGAAAAGCATCTTACGGATGGCATGACAGTAAGAGAATTA
TGCAGTGCTGCCATAACCATGAGTGATAACACTGCGGCCAACTTACTTCTGACAACGATCGGAGGACCGA
AGGAGCTAACCGCTTTTTTGCACAACATGGGGGATCATGTAACTCGCCTTGATCGTTGGGAACCGGAGCT
GAATGAAGCCATACCAAACGACGAGCGTGACACCACGATGCCTGCAGCAATGGCAACAACGTTGCGCAAA
CTATTAACTGGCGAACTACTTACTCTAGCTTCCCGGCAACAATTAATAGACTGGATGGAGGCGGATAAAG
TTGCAGGACCACTTCTGCGCTCGGCCCTTCCGGCTGGCTGGTTTATTGCTGATAAATCTGGAGCCGGTGA
GCGTGGGTCTCGCGGTATCATTGCAGCACTGGGGCCAGATGGTAAGCCCTCCCGTATCGTAGTTATCTAC
ACGACGGGGAGTCAGGCAACTATGGATGAACGAAATAGACAGATCGCTGAGATAGGTGCCTCACTGATTA
AGCATTGGTAACTGTCAGACCAAGTTTACTCATATATACTTTAGATTGATTTAAAACTTCATTTTTAATT
TAAAAGGATCTAGGTGAAGATCCTTTTTGATAATCTCATGACCAAAATCCCTTAACGTGAGTTTTCGTTC
CACTGAGCGTCAGACCCCGTAGAAAAGATCAAAGGATCTTCTTGAGATCCTTTTTTTCTGCGCGTAATCT
GCTGCTTGCAAACAAAAAAACCACCGCTACCAGCGGTGGTTTGTTTGCCGGATCAAGAGCTACCAACTCT
TTTTCCGAAGGTAACTGGCTTCAGCAGAGCGCAGATACCAAATACTGTCCTTCTAGTGTAGCCGTAGTTA
GGCCACCACTTCAAGAACTCTGTAGCACCGCCTACATACCTCGCTCTGCTAATCCTGTTACCAGTGGCTG
CTGCCAGTGGCGATAAGTCGTGTCTTACCGGGTTGGACTCAAGACGATAGTTACCGGATAAGGCGCAGCG
GTCGGGCTGAACGGGGGGTTCGTGCACACAGCCCAGCTTGGAGCGAACGACCTACACCGAACTGAGATAC
CTACAGCGTGAGCTATGAGAAAGCGCCACGCTTCCCGAAGGGAGAAAGGCGGACAGGTATCCGGTAAGCG
GCAGGGTCGGAACAGGAGAGCGCACGAGGGAGCTTCCAGGGGGAAACGCCTGGTATCTTTATAGTCCTGT
CGGGTTTCGCCACCTCTGACTTGAGCGTCGATTTTTGTGATGCTCGTCAGGGGGGCGGAGCCTATGGAAA
AACGCCAGCAACGCGGCCTTTTTACGGTTCCTGGCCTTTTGCTGGCCTTGAAGCTGTCCCTGATGGTCGT
CATCTACCTGCCTGGACAGCATGGCCTGCAACGCGGGCATCCCGATGCCGCCGGAAGCGAGAAGAATCAT
AATGGGGAAGGCCATCCAGCCTCGCGTCGAACTAGATGATCCGGCTGTGGAATGTGTGTCAGTTAGGGTG
TGGAAAGTCCCCAGGCTCCCCAGCAGGCAGAAGTATGCAAAGCATGCATCTCAATTAGTCAGCAACCAGG
TGTGGAAAGTCCCCAGGCTCCCCAGCAGGCAGAAGTATGCAAAGCATGCATCTCAATTAGTCAGCAACCA
TAGTCCCGCCCCTAACTCCGCCCATCCCGCCCCTAACTCCGCCCAGTTCCGCCCATTCTCCGCCCCATGG
CTGACTAATTTTTTTTATTTATGCAGAGGCCGAGGCCGCCTCGGCCTCTGAGCTATTCCAGAAGTAGTGA
GGAGGCTTTTTTGGAGGGTGACCGCCACGACCGGTATGGCCAAGCCTTTGTCTCAAGAAGAATCCACCCT
CATTGAAAGAGCAACGGCTACAATCAACAGCATCCCCATCTCTGAAGACTACAGCGTCGCCAGCGCAGCT
CTCTCTAGCGACGGCCGCATCTTCACTGGTGTCAATGTATATCATTTTACTGGGGGACCTTGTGCAGAAC
TCGTGGTGCTGGGCACTGCTGCTGCTGCGGCAGCTGGCAACCTGACTTGTATCGTCGCGATCGGAAATGA
GAACAGGGGCATCTTGAGCCCCTGCGGACGGTGCCGACAGGTGCTTCTCGATCTGCATCCTGGGATCAAA
GCCATAGTGAAGGACAGTGATGGACAGCCGACGGCAGTTGGGATTCGTGAATTGCTGCCCTCTGGTTACG
GTCCGACGCGGCCCGACGGGTCCGAGGGGGGTCGACCTCGAAACTTGTTTATTGCAGCTTATAATGGTTA
CAAATAAAGCAATAGCATCACAAATTTCACAAATAAAGCATTTTTTTCACTGCATTCTAGTTGTGGTTTG
TCCAAACTCATCAATGTATCTTATCATGTCTGGATCTGATCCGAACCCCTTCCTCGACCAATTCTCATGT
TTGACAGCTTATCATCGCAGATCCGGGCAACGTTGTTGCCATTGCTCGACCAATTCTCATGTTTGACAGC
TTATCATCGCAGATCCGTATGGTGCACTCTCAGTACAATCTGCTCTGATGCCGCATAGTTAAGCCAGTAT
CTGCTCCCTGCTTGTGTGTTGGAGGTCGCTGAGTAGTGCGCGAGCAAAATTTAAGCTACAACAAGGCAAG
GCTTGACCGACAATTGCATGAAGAATCTGCTTAGGGTTAGGCGTTTTGCGCTGCTTCGCGATGTACGGGC
CAGATATACGCGTATCTGAGGGGACTAGGGTGTGTTTAGGCGAAAAGCGGGGCTTCGGTTGTACGCGGTT
AGGAGTCCCCTCAGGATATAGTAGTTTCGCTTTTGCATAGGGAGGGGGAAATGTAGTCTTATGCAATACT
CTTGTAGTCTTGCAACATGGTAACGATGAGTTAGCAACATGCCTTACAAGGAGAGAAAAAGCACCGTGCA
TGCCGATTGGTGGAAGTAAGGTGGTACGATCGTGCCTTATTAGGAAGGCAACAGACGGGTCTGACATGGA
TTGGACGAACCACTGAATTCCGCATTGCAGAGATATTGTATTTAAGTGCCTAGCTCGATACAATAAACGC
CATTTGACCATTCACCACATTGGTGTGCACCTCCAAGCTGGCCGGGGATCCTCTAGGGCCTCTGAGCTAT
TCCAGAAGTAGTGAAGAGGCTTTTTTGGAGGCCTAGGCTTTTGCAAAAAGCTCCGGATCGATCCTGAGAA
CTTCAGGGTGAGTTTGGGGACCCTTGATTGTTCTTTCTTTTTCGCTATTGTAAAATTCATGTTATATGGA
GGGGGCAAAGTTTTCAGGGTGTTGTTTAGAATGGGAAGATGTCCCTTGTATCACCATGGACCCTCATGAT
AATTTTGTTTCTTTCACTTTCTACTCTGTTGACAACCATTGTCTCCTCTTATTTTCTTTTCATTTTCTGT
AACTTTTTCGTTAAACTTTAGCTTGCATTTGTAACGAATTTTTAAATTCACTTTTGTTTATTTGTCAGAT
TGTAAGTACTTTCTCTAATCACTTTTTTTTCAAGGCAATCAGGGTATATTATATTGTACTTCAGCACAGT
TTTAGAGAACAATTGTTATAATTAAATGATAAGGTAGAATATTTCTGCATATAAATTCTGGCTGGCGTGG
AAATATTCTTATTGGTAGAAACAACTACATCCTGGTCATCATCCTGCCTTTCTCTTTATGGTTACAATGA
TATACACTGTTTGAGATGAGGATAAAATACTCTGAGTCCAAACCGGGCCCCTCTGCTAACCATGTTCATG
CCTTCTTCTTTTTCCTACAGCTCCTGGGCAACGTGCTGGTTATTGTGCTGTCTCATCATTTTGGCAAAGA
ATTGTAATACGACTCACTATAGGGCGAATTGATATGTCTAGATTAGATAAAAGTAAAGTGATTAACAGCG
CATTAGAGCTGCTTAATGAGGTCGGAATCGAAGGTTTAACAACCCGTAAACTCGCCCAGAAGCTAGGTGT
AGAGCAGCCTACATTGTATTGGCATGTAAAAAATAAGCGGGCTTTGCTCGACGCCTTAGCCATTGAGATG
TTAGATAGGCACCATACTCACTTTTGCCCTTTAGAAGGGGAAAGCTGGCAAGATTTTTTACGTAATAACG
CTAAAAGTTTTAGATGTGCTTTACTAAGTCATCGCGATGGAGCAAAAGTACATTTAGGTACACGGCCTAC
AGAAAAACAGTATGAAACTCTCGAAAATCAATTAGCCTTTTTATGCCAACAAGGTTTTTCACTAGAGAAT
GCATTATATGCACTCAGCGCTGTGGGGCATTTTACTTTAGGTTGCGTATTGGAAGATCAAGAGCATCAAG
TCGCTAAAGAAGAAAGGGAAACACCTACTACTGATAGTATGCCGCCATTATTACGACAAGCTATCGAATT
ATTTGATCACCAAGGTGCAGAGCCAGCCTTCTTATTCGGCCTTGAATTGATCATATGCGGATTAGAAAAA
CAACTTAAATGTGAAAGTGGGTCCGCGTACAGCGGATCCCGGGAATTCAGATCTTATTAAAGCAGAACTT
GTTTATTGCAGCTTATAATGGTTACAAATAAAGCAATAGCATCACAAATTTCACAAATAAAGCATTTTTT
TCACTGCATTCTAGTTGTGGTTTGTCCAAACTCATCAATGTATCTTATCATGTCTGGTCGAATCCATGGC
GCAGAACTGGTAGGTATGGAAGATCCGCGTTGACATTGATTATTGACTAGTTATTAATAGTAATCAATTA
CGGGGTCATTAGTTCATAGCCCATATATGGAGTTCCGCGTTACATAACTTACGGTAAATGGCCCGCCTGG
CTGACCGCCCAACGACCCCCGCCCATTGACGTCAATAATGACGTATGTTCCCATAGTAACGCCAATAGGG
ACTTTCCATTGACGTCAATGGGTGGAGTATTTACGGTAAACTGCCCACTTGGCAGTACATCAAGTGTATC
ATATGCCAAGTACGCCCCCTATTGACGTCAATGACGGTAAATGGCCCGCCTGGCATTATGCCCAGTACAT
GACCTTATGGGACTTTCCTACTTGGCAGTACATCTACGTATTAGTCATCGCTATTACCATGGTGATGCGG
TTTTGGCAGTACATCAATGGGCGTGGATAGCGGTTTGACTCACGGGGATTTCCAAGTCTCCACCCCATTG
ACGTCAATGGGAGTTTGTTTTGGCACCAAAATCAACGGGACTTTCCAAAATGTCGTAACAACTCCGCCCC
ATTGACGCAAATGGGCGGTAGGCGTGTACGGTGGGAGGTCTATATAAGCAGAGCTCTCCCTATCAGTGAT
AGAGATCTCCCTATCAGTGATAGAGATCGTCGACGAGCTCGTTTAGTGAACCGTCAGATCGCCTGGAGAC
GCCATCCACGCTGTTTTGACCTCCATAGAAGACACCGGGACCGATCCAGCCTCCGGACTCTAGCGTTTAA
ACTTAAGCTTACCACCATGGATTATAAAGACGATGATGACAAGCACCACCACCACCACCACGACAAGGAT
TGTGAAATGAAACGCACCACACTGGACAGCCCTTTGGGGAAGCTGGAGCTGTCTGGTTGTGAGCAGGGTC
TGCACGAAATAATTTTTCTGGGCAAGGGGACGTCTGCAGCTGATGCCGTGGAGGTCCCAGCCCCCGCTGC
GGTTCTCGGAGGTCCGGAGCCCCTGATACAGGCTACAGCCTGGCTGAATGCCTATTTCCACCAGCCCGAG
GCTATCGAAGAGTTCCCCGTGCCGGCTCTTCACCATCCCGTTTTCCAGCAAGAGTCGTTCACCAGACAGG
TGTTATGGAAGCTGCTGAAGGTTGTGAAATTCGGAGAAGTGATTTCTGAGTCACACTTAGCAGCCCTGGT
AGGCAACCCCGCAGCCACGGCAGCAGTGAATACGGCACTGGATGGCAATCCTGTCCCTATCCTGATCCCG
TGCCACAGAGTGGTCCAGGGGGATTCGGATGTGGGGCCGTACCTTGGTGGACTGGCCGTGAAGGAATGGC
TTCTGGCCCATGAAGGCCACCGGTTGGGGAAGCCAGGCTTGGGATTCGAACTGGAGGTGCTGTTCCAGGG
CCCCGGTACCGCCATCACAAGTTTGTACAAAAAAGCAGGCACCATGGCGGCGGCGTCTGTCTCTGCGGCT
TCTGGTTCTCACTTGTCGAACAGCTTTGCTGAGCCATCAAGGTCTAATGGAAGCATGGTTCGGCATTCTT
CATCTCCATATGTAGTATATCCTTCGGATAAGCCTTTCCTTAATAGTGATCTACGACGCTCCCCAAGTAA
GCCTACACTTGCCTATCCAGAAAGCAACAGCAGAGCCATATTTTCTGCTCTTAAGAATCTTCAAGATAAG
ATTCGACGCTTGGAACTTGAGAGGATTCAGGCAGAAGAAAGTGTGAAAACCTTGTCTAGAGAAACAATTG
AATATAAGAAAGTACTGGATGAACAGATACAAGAAAGGGAGAATTCAAAGAATGAGGAATCAAAGCACAA
TCAAGAACTGACATCTCAGTTGTTAGCTGCAGAAAATAAATGCAATCTATTAGAAAAACAATTGGAATAC
ATGCGAAATATGATAAAGCATGCCGAAATGGAGAGGACATCTGTCTTAGAGAAACAAGTTTCCCTAGAAA
GAGAACGACAACATGATCAAACACATGTTCAGAGCCAACTTGAAAAATTGGATCTTCTTGAACAGGAGTA
TAACAAACTTACCACAATGCAGGCCCTTGCAGAAAAAAAAATGCAAGAGTTGGAAGCAAAACTCCATGAA
GAAGAACAGGAAAGGAAACGCATGCAAGCTAAGGCAGCTGAGTTGCAGACTGGTCTAGAAACAAATAGAC
TTATCTTTGAAGATAAGGCAACTCCGTGTGTTCCCAATGCAAGAAGAATTAAAAAAAAGAAGTCAAAACC
ACCAGAAAAGGTGTAGATACCCAGCTTTC
