Features (pLannotate 1.2.2; 31 found; start..end, strand, type, name):
     85..196     +  polyA_signal   bGH poly(A) signal: bovine growth hormone polyadenylation signal
    737..2294    -  rep_origin     oriP (fragment): Epstein-Barr virus oriP replication origin (Yates et al., 2000)
   2407..2625    -  CDS            gL (fragment): GL_EBVB9 - Experimental evidence at protein level: Swiss-Prot protein existence level 1. The heterodimer glycoprotein H-glycoprotein L is required for the fusion of viral and plasma membranes leading to virus entry into the host cell. Acts as a functional inhibitor of gH and maintains gH in an inhibited form. Upon binding to host integrins, gL dissociates from gH leading to activation of the viral fusion glycoproteins gB and gH. Fusion of EBV with B-lymphocytes requires the additional receptor- binding protein gp42, which forms a complex with gH/gL. The heterodimer gH/gL targets also host EPHA
   2708..4634    -  CDS            EBNA1 (fragment): Epstein-Barr nuclear antigen 1, also known as EBNA-1 crucial for latent viral infection, and for episomal amplification of vectors containing the oriP origin (Okita et al., 2013)
   4672..5016    -  CDS            BRRF2_EBVB9 (fragment): Protein inferred from homology: Swiss-Prot protein existence level 3. From Epstein-Barr virus (strain B95-8) (HHV-4) (Human herpesvirus 4).
   5019..5042    -  promoter       tet promoter (fragment): E. coli promoter for tetracycline efflux protein gene
   5155..5259    +  promoter       AmpR promoter: bla
   5260..6120    +  CDS            AmpR: β-lactamase; bla; confers resistance to ampicillin, carbenicillin, and related antibiotics
   6291..6879    +  rep_origin     ori: high-copy-number ColE1/pMB1/pBR322/pUC origin of replication
   6925..7048    -  CDS            TcR (fragment): tetracycline efflux protein; tet; confers resistance to tetracycline
   7086..7383    +  promoter       SV40 promoter: SV40 enhancer and early promoter
   7405..7803    +  CDS            BSD: blasticidin S deaminase; Aspergillus terreus BSD; confers resistance to blasticidin
   7847..7981    +  polyA_signal   SV40 poly(A) signal: SV40 polyadenylation signal
   8103..8155    -  misc_feature   bom (fragment): basis of mobility region from pBR322
   8286..8379    +  ncRNA          Retro dr1: Accession: RF00214 - Retrovirus direct repeat 1 (dr1)
   8415..8676    +  promoter       RSV promoter: Rous sarcoma virus enhancer/promoter
   8702..8762    +  promoter       SV40 promoter (fragment): SV40 early promoter
   8793..9365    +  intron         β-globin intron: intron from rabbit β-globin gene
   9420..9438    +  promoter       T7 promoter: promoter for bacteriophage T7 RNA polymerase
   9449..10069   +  CDS            tetR: TETR2_ECOLX - Experimental evidence at protein level: Swiss-Prot protein existence level 1. TetR is the repressor of the tetracycline resistance element; its N-terminal region forms a helix-turn-helix structure and binds DNA. Binding of tetracycline to TetR reduces the repressor affinity for the tetracycline resistance gene (tetA) promoter operator sites. From Escherichia coli.
  10111..10232   +  polyA_signal   SV40 poly(A) signal: SV40 polyadenylation signal
  10287..10666   +  enhancer       CMV enhancer: human cytomegalovirus immediate early enhancer
  10667..10870   +  promoter       CMV promoter: human cytomegalovirus (CMV) immediate early promoter
  10872..10891   +  promoter       PLtetO-1 promoter (fragment): modified phage lambda PL promoter with tet operator sites (Lutz and Bujard, 1997)
  10893..10912   +  promoter       PLtetO-1 promoter (fragment): modified phage lambda PL promoter with tet operator sites (Lutz and Bujard, 1997)
  10920..10953   +  promoter       TRE3GV promoter (fragment): 3rd-generation Tet-responsive promoter that can be activated by binding of Tet-On® 3G, optimized for retroviral and lentiviral vectors
  11069..11086   +  CDS            9xHis (fragment): 9xHis affinity tag
  11087..11629   +  CDS            MGMT (fragment): MGMT_HUMAN - Experimental evidence at protein level: Swiss-Prot protein existence level 1. Involved in the cellular defense against the biological effects of O6-methylguanine (O6-MeG) and O4-methylthymine (O4-MeT) in DNA. Repairs the methylated nucleobase in DNA by stoichiometrically transferring the methyl group to a cysteine residue in the enzyme. This is a suicide reaction: the enzyme is irreversibly inactivated. From Homo sapiens (Human).
  11673..11693   +  protein_bind   attB1: mutant version of attB; core recombination site for the Gateway® BP reaction BP Clonase™
  11699..12505   +  CDS            CEP57 (fragment): CEP57_HUMAN - Also known as KIAA0092, TSP57. Experimental evidence at protein level: Swiss-Prot protein existence level 1. Centrosomal protein which may be required for microtubule attachment to centrosomes. May act by forming ring-like structures around microtubules. Mediates nuclear translocation and mitogenic activity of the internalized growth factor FGF2, but that of FGF1. From Homo sapiens (Human).
  12513..14      -  protein_bind   attB2 (across the origin): mutant version of attB; recombination site for the Gateway® BP reaction BP Clonase™
>Addgene plasmid #136866 | pEBTetBl-CLIP-Cep57 | addgene full sequence | sequence record 276339 | Addgene NGS Result
TTGTACAAAGTGGTGATGGCAGCTAGCGGCGCGCCCGGCCGCTCGAGTCTAGAGGGCCCGTTTAAACCCG
CTGATCAGCCTCGACTGTGCCTTCTAGTTGCCAGCCATCTGTTGTTTGCCCCTCCCCCGTGCCTTCCTTG
ACCCTGGAAGGTGCCACTCCCACTGTCCTTTCCTAATAAAATGAGGAAATTGCATCGCATTGTCTGAGTA
GGTGTCATTCTATTCTGGGGGGTGGGGTGGGGCAGGACAGCAAGGGGGAGGATTGGGAAGACAATAGCAG
GCTAGAGGATCGATCCCCGCCCCGGACGAACTAAACCTGACTACGACATCTCTGCCCCTTCTTCGCGGGG
CAGTGCATGTAATCCCTTCAGTTGGTTGGTACAACTTGCCAACTGGGCCCTGTTCCACATGTGACACGGG
GGGGGACCAAACACAAAGGGGTTCTCTGACTGTAGTTGACATCCTTATAAATGGATGTGCACATTTGCCA
ACACTGAGTGGCTTTCATCCTGGAGCAGACTTTGCAGTCTGTGGACTGCAACACAACATTGCCTTTATGT
GTAACTCTTGGCTGAAGCTCTTACACCAATGCTGGGGGACATGTACCTCCCAGGGGCCCAGGAAGACTAC
GGGAGGCTACACCAACGTCAATCAGAGGGGCCTGTGTAGCTACCGATAAGCGGACCCTCAAGAGGGCATT
AGCAATAGTGTTTATAAGGCCCCCTTGTTAACCCTAAACGGGTAGCATATGCTTCCCGGGTAGTAGTATA
TACTATCCAGACTAACCCTAATTCAATAGCATATGTTACCCAACGGGAAGCATATGCTATCGAATTAGGG
TTAGTAAAAGGGTCCTAAGGAACAGCGATATCTCCCACCCCATGAGCTGTCACGGTTTTATTTACATGGG
GTCAGGATTCCACGAGGGTAGTGAACCATTTTAGTCACAAGGGCAGTGGCTGAAGATCAAGGAGCGGGCA
GTGAACTCTCCTGAATCTTCGCCTGCTTCTTCATTCTCCTTCGTTTAGCTAATAGAATAACTGCTGAGTT
GTGAACAGTAAGGTGTATGTGAGGTGCTCGAAAACAAGGTTTCAGGTGACGCCCCCAGAATAAAATTTGG
ACGGGGGGTTCAGTGGTGGCATTGTGCTATGACACCAATATAACCCTCACAAACCCCTTGGGCAATAAAT
ACTAGTGTAGGAATGAAACATTCTGAATATCTTTAACAATAGAAATCCATGGGGTGGGGACAAGCCGTAA
AGACTGGATGTCCATCTCACACGAATTTATGGCTATGGGCAACACATAATCCTAGTGCAATATGATACTG
GGGTTATTAAGATGTGTCCCAGGCAGGGACCAAGACAGGTGAACCATGTTGTTACACTCTATTTGTAACA
AGGGGAAAGAGAGTGGACGCCGACAGCAGCGGACTCCACTGGTTGTCTCTAACACCCCCGAAAATTAAAC
GGGGCTCCACGCCAATGGGGCCCATAAACAAAGACAAGTGGCCACTCTTTTTTTTGAAATTGTGGAGTGG
GGGCACGCGTCAGCCCCCACACGCCGCCCTGCGGTTTTGGACTGTAAAATAAGGGTGTAATAACTTGGCT
GATTGTAACCCCGCTAACCACTGCGGTCAAACCACTTGCCCACAAAACCACTAATGGCACCCCGGGGAAT
ACCTGCATAAGTAGGTGGGCGGGCCAAGATAGGGGCGCGATTGCTGCGATCTGGAGGACAAATTACACAC
ACTTGCGCCTGAGCGCCAAGCACAGGGTTGTTGGTCCTCATATTCACGAGGTCGCTGAGAGCACGGTGGG
CTAATGTTGCCATGGGTAGCATATACTACCCAAATATCTGGATAGCATATGCTATCCTAATCTATATCTG
GGTAGCATAGGCTATCCTAATCTATATCTGGGTAGTATATGCTATCCTAATCTGTATCCGGGTAGCATAT
GCTATCCTAATAGAGATTAGGGTAGTATATGCTATCCTAATTTATATCTGGGTAGCATATACTACCCAAA
TATCTGGATAGCATATGCTATCCTAATCTATATCTGGGTAGCATATGCTATCCTAATCTATATCTGGGTA
GCATAGGCTATCCTAATCTATATCTGGGTAGCATATGCTATCCTAATCTATATCTGGGTAGTATATGCTA
TCCTAATTTATATCTGGGTAGCATAGGCTATCCTAATCTATATCTGGGTAGCATATGCTATCCTAATCTA
TATCTGGGTAGTATATGCTATCCTAATCTGTATCCGGGTAGCATATGCTATCCTCATGCATATACAGTCA
GCATATGATACCCAGTAGTAGAGTGGGAGTGCTATCCTTTGCATATGCCGCCACCTCCCAAGGGGGCGTG
AATTTTCGCTGCTTGTCCTTTTCCTGCTGGTTGCTCCCATTCTTAGGTGAATTTAAGGAGGCCAGGCTAA
AGCCGTCGCATGTCTGATTGCTCACCAGGTAAATGTCGCTAATGTTTTCCAACGCGAGAAGGTGTTGAGC
GCGGAGCTGAGTGACGTGACAACATGGGTATGCCCAATTGCCCCATGTTGGGAGGACGAAAATGGTGACA
AGACAGATGGCCAGAAATACACCAACAGCACGCATGATGTCTACTGGGGATTTATTCTTTAGTGCGGGGG
AATACACGGCTTTTAATACGATTGAGGGCGTCTCCTAACAAGTTACATCACTCCTGCCCTTCCTCACCCT
CATCTCCATCACCTCCTTCATCTCCGTCATCTCCGTCATCACCCTCCGCGGCAGCCCCTTCCACCATAGG
TGGAAACCAGGGAGGCAAATCTACTCCATCGTCAAAGCTGCACACAGTCACCCTGATATTGCAGGTAGGA
GCGGGCTTTGTCATAACAAGGTCCTTAATCGCATCCTTCAAAACCTCAGCAAATATATGAGTTTGTAAAA
AGACCATGAAATAACAGACAATGGACTCCCTTAGCGGGCCAGGTTGTGGGCCGGGTCCAGGGGCCATTCC
AAAGGGGAGACGACTCAATGGTGTAAGACGACATTGTGGAATAGCAAGGGCAGTTCCTCGCCTTAGGTTG
TAAAGGGAGGTCTTACTACCTCCATATACGAACACACCGGCGACCCAAGTTCCTTCGTCGGTAGTCCTTT
CTACGTGACTCCTAGCCAGGAGAGCTCTTAAACCTTCTGCAATGTTCTCAAATTTCGGGTTGGAACCTCC
TTGACCACGATGCTTTCCAAACCACCCTCCTTTTTTGCGCCTGCCTCCATCACCCTGACCCCGGGGTCCA
GTGCTTGGGCCTTCTCCTGGGTCATCTGCGGGGCCCTGCTCTATCGCTCCCGGGGGCACGTCAGGCTCAC
CATCTGGGCCACCTTCTTGGTGGTATTCAAAATAATCGGCTTCCCCTACAGGGTGGAAAAATGGCCTTCT
ACCTGGAGGGGGCCTGCGCGGTGGAGACCCGGATGATGATGACTGACTACTGGGACTCCTGGGCCTCTTT
TCTCCACGTCCACGACCTCTCCCCCTGGCTCTTTCACGACTTCCCCCCCTGGCTCTTTCACGTCCTCTAC
CCCGGCGGCCTCCACTACCTCCTCGACCCCGGCCTCCACTACCTCCTCGACCCCGGCCTCCACTGCCTCC
TCGACCCCGGCCTCCACCTCCTGCTCCTGCCCCTCCTGCTCCTGCCCCTCCTCCTGCTCCTGCCCCTCCT
GCCCCTCCTGCTCCTGCCCCTCCTGCCCCTCCTGCTCCTGCCCCTCCTGCCCCTCCTGCTCCTGCCCCTC
CTGCCCCTCCTCCTGCTCCTGCCCCTCCTGCCCCTCCTCCTGCTCCTGCCCCTCCTGCCCCTCCTGCTCC
TGCCCCTCCTGCCCCTCCTGCTCCTGCCCCTCCTGCCCCTCCTGCTCCTGCCCCTCCTGCTCCTGCCCCT
CCTGCTCCTGCCCCTCCTGCTCCTGCNCCCTCCTSCCCCTCCTGCCCCTCCTCCTGCTCCTGCCCCTCCT
GCTCCTGCCCCTCCTGCCCCTCCTGCCCCTCCTGCTCCTGCCCCTCCTCCTGCTCCTGCCCCTCCTGCCC
CTCCTGCCCCTCCTCCTGCTCCTGCCCCTCCTGCCCCTCCTCCTGCTCCTGCCCCTCCTCCTGCTCCTGC
CCCTCCTGCCCCTCCTGCCCCTCCTCCYSCTCCTCCCCCTCCTGCCCCTCCTCCTGCTCCTGCCCCTCCT
CCTGCTCCTGCCCCTCCTGCCCCTCCTGCCCCTCCTCCTGCTCCTGCCCCTCCTCCTGCTCCTGCCCCTC
CTGCCCCTCCTGCCCCTCCTGCCCCTCCTCCTGCTCCTGCCCCTCCTCCTGCTCCTGCCCCTCCTGCTCC
TGCCCCTCCCGCTCCTGCTCCTGCTCCTGTTCCACCGTGGGTCCCTTTGCAGCCAATGCAACTTGGACGT
TTTTGGGGTCTCCGGACACCATCTCTATGTCTTGGCCCTGATCCTGAGCCGCCCGGGGCTCCTGGTCTTC
CGCCTCCTCGTCCTCGTCCTCTTCCCCGTCCTCGTCCATGGTTATCACCCCCTCTTCTTTGAGGTCCACT
GCCGCCGGAGCCTTCTGGTCCAGATGTGTCTCCCTTCTCTCCTAGGCCATTTCCAGGTCCTGTACCTGGC
CCCTCGTCAGACATGATTCACACTAAAAGAGATCAATAGACATCTTTATTAGACGACGCTCAGTGAATAC
AGGGAGTGCAGACTCCTGCCCCCTCCAACAGCCCCCCCACCCTCATCCCCTTCATGGTCGCTGTCAGACA
GATCCAGGTCTGAAAATTCCCCATCCTCCGAACCATCCTCGTCCTCATCACCAATTACTCGCAGCCCGGA
AAACTCCCGCTGAACATCCTCAAGATTTGCGTCCTGAGCCTCAAGCCAGGCCTCAAATTCCTCGTCCCCC
TTTTTGCTGGACGGTAGGGATGGGGATTCTCGGGACCCCTCCTCTTCCTCTTCAAGGTCACCAGACAGAG
ATGCTACTGGGGCAACGGAAGAAAAGCTGGGTGCGGCCTGTGAGGATCAGCTTATCGATGATAAGCTGTC
AAACATGAGAATTCTTGAAGACGAAAGGGCCTCGTGATACGCCTATTTTTATAGGTTAATGTCATGATAA
TAATGGTTTCTTAGACGTCAGGTGGCACTTTTCGGGGAAATGTGCGCGGAACCCCTATTTGTTTATTTTT
CTAAATACATTCAAATATGTATCCGCTCATGAGACAATAACCCTGATAAATGCTTCAATAATATTGAAAA
AGGAAGAGTATGAGTATTCAACATTTCCGTGTCGCCCTTATTCCCTTTTTTGCGGCATTTTGCCTTCCTG
TTTTTGCTCACCCAGAAACGCTGGTGAAAGTAAAAGATGCTGAAGATCAGTTGGGTGCACGAGTGGGTTA
CATCGAACTGGATCTCAACAGCGGTAAGATCCTTGAGAGTTTTCGCCCCGAAGAACGTTTTCCAATGATG
AGCACTTTTAAAGTTCTGCTATGTGGCGCGGTATTATCCCGTGTTGACGCCGGGCAAGAGCAACTCGGTC
GCCGCATACACTATTCTCAGAATGACTTGGTTGAGTACTCACCAGTCACAGAAAAGCATCTTACGGATGG
CATGACAGTAAGAGAATTATGCAGTGCTGCCATAACCATGAGTGATAACACTGCGGCCAACTTACTTCTG
ACAACGATCGGAGGACCGAAGGAGCTAACCGCTTTTTTGCACAACATGGGGGATCATGTAACTCGCCTTG
ATCGTTGGGAACCGGAGCTGAATGAAGCCATACCAAACGACGAGCGTGACACCACGATGCCTGCAGCAAT
GGCAACAACGTTGCGCAAACTATTAACTGGCGAACTACTTACTCTAGCTTCCCGGCAACAATTAATAGAC
TGGATGGAGGCGGATAAAGTTGCAGGACCACTTCTGCGCTCGGCCCTTCCGGCTGGCTGGTTTATTGCTG
ATAAATCTGGAGCCGGTGAGCGTGGGTCTCGCGGTATCATTGCAGCACTGGGGCCAGATGGTAAGCCCTC
CCGTATCGTAGTTATCTACACGACGGGGAGTCAGGCAACTATGGATGAACGAAATAGACAGATCGCTGAG
ATAGGTGCCTCACTGATTAAGCATTGGTAACTGTCAGACCAAGTTTACTCATATATACTTTAGATTGATT
TAAAACTTCATTTTTAATTTAAAAGGATCTAGGTGAAGATCCTTTTTGATAATCTCATGACCAAAATCCC
TTAACGTGAGTTTTCGTTCCACTGAGCGTCAGACCCCGTAGAAAAGATCAAAGGATCTTCTTGAGATCCT
TTTTTTCTGCGCGTAATCTGCTGCTTGCAAACAAAAAAACCACCGCTACCAGCGGTGGTTTGTTTGCCGG
ATCAAGAGCTACCAACTCTTTTTCCGAAGGTAACTGGCTTCAGCAGAGCGCAGATACCAAATACTGTCCT
TCTAGTGTAGCCGTAGTTAGGCCACCACTTCAAGAACTCTGTAGCACCGCCTACATACCTCGCTCTGCTA
ATCCTGTTACCAGTGGCTGCTGCCAGTGGCGATAAGTCGTGTCTTACCGGGTTGGACTCAAGACGATAGT
TACCGGATAAGGCGCAGCGGTCGGGCTGAACGGGGGGTTCGTGCACACAGCCCAGCTTGGAGCGAACGAC
CTACACCGAACTGAGATACCTACAGCGTGAGCTATGAGAAAGCGCCACGCTTCCCGAAGGGAGAAAGGCG
GACAGGTATCCGGTAAGCGGCAGGGTCGGAACAGGAGAGCGCACGAGGGAGCTTCCAGGGGGAAACGCCT
GGTATCTTTATAGTCCTGTCGGGTTTCGCCACCTCTGACTTGAGCGTCGATTTTTGTGATGCTCGTCAGG
GGGGCGGAGCCTATGGAAAAACGCCAGCAACGCGGCCTTTTTACGGTTCCTGGCCTTTTGCTGGCCTTGA
AGCTGTCCCTGATGGTCGTCATCTACCTGCCTGGACAGCATGGCCTGCAACGCGGGCATCCCGATGCCGC
CGGAAGCGAGAAGAATCATAATGGGGAAGGCCATCCAGCCTCGCGTCGAACTAGATGATCCGGCTGTGGA
ATGTGTGTCAGTTAGGGTGTGGAAAGTCCCCAGGCTCCCCAGCAGGCAGAAGTATGCAAAGCATGCATCT
CAATTAGTCAGCAACCAGGTGTGGAAAGTCCCCAGGCTCCCCAGCAGGCAGAAGTATGCAAAGCATGCAT
CTCAATTAGTCAGCAACCATAGTCCCGCCCCTAACTCCGCCCATCCCGCCCCTAACTCCGCCCAGTTCCG
CCCATTCTCCGCCCCATGGCTGACTAATTTTTTTTATTTATGCAGAGGCCGAGGCCGCCTCGGCCTCTGA
GCTATTCCAGAAGTAGTGAGGAGGCTTTTTTGGAGGGTGACCGCCACGACCGGTATGGCCAAGCCTTTGT
CTCAAGAAGAATCCACCCTCATTGAAAGAGCAACGGCTACAATCAACAGCATCCCCATCTCTGAAGACTA
CAGCGTCGCCAGCGCAGCTCTCTCTAGCGACGGCCGCATCTTCACTGGTGTCAATGTATATCATTTTACT
GGGGGACCTTGTGCAGAACTCGTGGTGCTGGGCACTGCTGCTGCTGCGGCAGCTGGCAACCTGACTTGTA
TCGTCGCGATCGGAAATGAGAACAGGGGCATCTTGAGCCCCTGCGGACGGTGCCGACAGGTGCTTCTCGA
TCTGCATCCTGGGATCAAAGCCATAGTGAAGGACAGTGATGGACAGCCGACGGCAGTTGGGATTCGTGAA
TTGCTGCCCTCTGGTTATGTGTGGGAGGGCTAACGGTCCGACGCGGCCCGACGGGTCCGAGGGGGGTCGA
CCTCGAAACTTGTTTATTGCAGCTTATAATGGTTACAAATAAAGCAATAGCATCACAAATTTCACAAATA
AAGCATTTTTTTCACTGCATTCTAGTTGTGGTTTGTCCAAACTCATCAATGTATCTTATCATGTCTGGAT
CTGATCCGAACCCCTTCCTCGACCAATTCTCATGTTTGACAGCTTATCATCGCAGATCCGGGCAACGTTG
TTGCCATTGCTCGACCAATTCTCATGTTTGACAGCTTATCATCGCAGATCCGTATGGTGCACTCTCAGTA
CAATCTGCTCTGATGCCGCATAGTTAAGCCAGTATCTGCTCCCTGCTTGTGTGTTGGAGGTCGCTGAGTA
GTGCGCGAGCAAAATTTAAGCTACAACAAGGCAAGGCTTGACCGACAATTGCATGAAGAATCTGCTTAGG
GTTAGGCGTTTTGCGCTGCTTCGCGATGTACGGGCCAGATATACGCGTATCTGAGGGGACTAGGGTGTGT
TTAGGCGAAAAGCGGGGCTTCGGTTGTACGCGGTTAGGAGTCCCCTCAGGATATAGTAGTTTCGCTTTTG
CATAGGGAGGGGGAAATGTAGTCTTATGCAATACTCTTGTAGTCTTGCAACATGGTAACGATGAGTTAGC
AACATGCCTTACAAGGAGAGAAAAAGCACCGTGCATGCCGATTGGTGGAAGTAAGGTGGTACGATCGTGC
CTTATTAGGAAGGCAACAGACGGGTCTGACATGGATTGGACGAACCACTGAATTCCGCATTGCAGAGATA
TTGTATTTAAGTGCCTAGCTCGATACAATAAACGCCATTTGACCATTCACCACATTGGTGTGCACCTCCA
AGCTGGCCGGGGATCCTCTAGGGCCTCTGAGCTATTCCAGAAGTAGTGAAGAGGCTTTTTTGGAGGCCTA
GGCTTTTGCAAAAAGCTCCGGATCGATCCTGAGAACTTCAGGGTGAGTTTGGGGACCCTTGATTGTTCTT
TCTTTTTCGCTATTGTAAAATTCATGTTATATGGAGGGGGCAAAGTTTTCAGGGTGTTGTTTAGAATGGG
AAGATGTCCCTTGTATCACCATGGACCCTCATGATAATTTTGTTTCTTTCACTTTCTACTCTGTTGACAA
CCATTGTCTCCTCTTATTTTCTTTTCATTTTCTGTAACTTTTTCGTTAAACTTTAGCTTGCATTTGTAAC
GAATTTTTAAATTCACTTTTGTTTATTTGTCAGATTGTAAGTACTTTCTCTAATCACTTTTTTTTCAAGG
CAATCAGGGTATATTATATTGTACTTCAGCACAGTTTTAGAGAACAATTGTTATAATTAAATGATAAGGT
AGAATATTTCTGCATATAAATTCTGGCTGGCGTGGAAATATTCTTATTGGTAGAAACAACTACATCCTGG
TCATCATCCTGCCTTTCTCTTTATGGTTACAATGATATACACTGTTTGAGATGAGGATAAAATACTCTGA
GTCCAAACCGGGCCCCTCTGCTAACCATGTTCATGCCTTCTTCTTTTTCCTACAGCTCCTGGGCAACGTG
CTGGTTATTGTGCTGTCTCATCATTTTGGCAAAGAATTGTAATACGACTCACTATAGGGCGAATTGATAT
GTCTAGATTAGATAAAAGTAAAGTGATTAACAGCGCATTAGAGCTGCTTAATGAGGTCGGAATCGAAGGT
TTAACAACCCGTAAACTCGCCCAGAAGCTAGGTGTAGAGCAGCCTACATTGTATTGGCATGTAAAAAATA
AGCGGGCTTTGCTCGACGCCTTAGCCATTGAGATGTTAGATAGGCACCATACTCACTTTTGCCCTTTAGA
AGGGGAAAGCTGGCAAGATTTTTTACGTAATAACGCTAAAAGTTTTAGATGTGCTTTACTAAGTCATCGC
GATGGAGCAAAAGTACATTTAGGTACACGGCCTACAGAAAAACAGTATGAAACTCTCGAAAATCAATTAG
CCTTTTTATGCCAACAAGGTTTTTCACTAGAGAATGCATTATATGCACTCAGCGCTGTGGGGCATTTTAC
TTTAGGTTGCGTATTGGAAGATCAAGAGCATCAAGTCGCTAAAGAAGAAAGGGAAACACCTACTACTGAT
AGTATGCCGCCATTATTACGACAAGCTATCGAATTATTTGATCACCAAGGTGCAGAGCCAGCCTTCTTAT
TCGGCCTTGAATTGATCATATGCGGATTAGAAAAACAACTTAAATGTGAAAGTGGGTCCGCGTACAGCGG
ATCCCGGGAATTCAGATCTTATTAAAGCAGAACTTGTTTATTGCAGCTTATAATGGTTACAAATAAAGCA
ATAGCATCACAAATTTCACAAATAAAGCATTTTTTTCACTGCATTCTAGTTGTGGTTTGTCCAAACTCAT
CAATGTATCTTATCATGTCTGGTCGAATCCATGGCGCAGAACTGGTAGGTATGGAAGATCCGCGTTGACA
TTGATTATTGACTAGTTATTAATAGTAATCAATTACGGGGTCATTAGTTCATAGCCCATATATGGAGTTC
CGCGTTACATAACTTACGGTAAATGGCCCGCCTGGCTGACCGCCCAACGACCCCCGCCCATTGACGTCAA
TAATGACGTATGTTCCCATAGTAACGCCAATAGGGACTTTCCATTGACGTCAATGGGTGGAGTATTTACG
GTAAACTGCCCACTTGGCAGTACATCAAGTGTATCATATGCCAAGTACGCCCCCTATTGACGTCAATGAC
GGTAAATGGCCCGCCTGGCATTATGCCCAGTACATGACCTTATGGGACTTTCCTACTTGGCAGTACATCT
ACGTATTAGTCATCGCTATTACCATGGTGATGCGGTTTTGGCAGTACATCAATGGGCGTGGATAGCGGTT
TGACTCACGGGGATTTCCAAGTCTCCACCCCATTGACGTCAATGGGAGTTTGTTTTGGCACCAAAATCAA
CGGGACTTTCCAAAATGTCGTAACAACTCCGCCCCATTGACGCAAATGGGCGGTAGGCGTGTACGGTGGG
AGGTCTATATAAGCAGAGCTCTCCCTATCAGTGATAGAGATCTCCCTATCAGTGATAGAGATCGTCGACG
AGCTCGTTTAGTGAACCGTCAGATCGCCTGGAGACGCCATCCACGCTGTTTTGACCTCCATAGAAGACAC
CGGGACCGATCCAGCCTCCGGACTCTAGCGTTTAAACTTAAGCTTACCACCATGGATTATAAAGACGATG
ATGACAAGCACCACCACCACCACCACGACAAGGATTGTGAAATGAAACGCACCACACTGGACAGCCCTTT
GGGGAAGCTGGAGCTGTCTGGTTGTGAGCAGGGTCTGCACGAAATAATTTTTCTGGGCAAGGGGACGTCT
GCAGCTGATGCCGTGGAGGTCCCAGCCCCCGCTGCGGTTCTCGGAGGTCCGGAGCCCCTGATACAGGCTA
CAGCCTGGCTGAATGCCTATTTCCACCAGCCCGAGGCTATCGAAGAGTTCCCCGTGCCGGCTCTTCACCA
TCCCGTTTTCCAGCAAGAGTCGTTCACCAGACAGGTGTTATGGAAGCTGCTGAAGGTTGTGAAATTCGGA
GAAGTGATTTCTGAGTCACACTTAGCAGCCCTGGTAGGCAACCCCGCAGCCACGGCAGCAGTGAATACGG
CACTGGATGGCAATCCTGTCCCTATCCTGATCCCGTGCCACAGAGTGGTCCAGGGGGATTCGGATGTGGG
GCCGTACCTTGGTGGACTGGCCGTGAAGGAATGGCTTCTGGCCCATGAAGGCCACCGGTTGGGGAAGCCA
GGCTTGGGATTCGAACTGGAGGTGCTGTTCCAGGGCCCCGGTACCGCCATCACAAGTTTGTACAAAAAAG
CAGGCACCATGGCGGCGGCGTCTGTCTCTGCGGCTTCTGGTTCTCACTTGTCGAACAGCTTTGCTGAGCC
ATCAAGGTCTAATGGAAGCATGGTTCGGCATTCTTCATCTCCATATGTAGTATATCCTTCGGATAAGCCT
TTCCTTAATAGTGATCTACGACGCTCCCCAAGTAAGCCTACACTTGCCTATCCAGAAAGCAACAGCAGAG
CCATATTTTCTGCTCTTAAGAATCTTCAAGATAAGATTCGACGCTTGGAACTTGAGAGGATTCAGGCAGA
AGAAAGTGTGAAAACCTTGTCTAGAGAAACAATTGAATATAAGAAAGTACTGGATGAACAGATACAAGAA
AGGGAGAATTCAAAGAATGAGGAATCAAAGCACAATCAAGAACTGACATCTCAGTTGTTAGCTGCAGAAA
ATAAATGCAATCTATTAGAAAAACAATTGGAATACATGCGAAATATGATAAAGCATGCCGAAATGGAGAG
GACATCTGTCTTAGAGAAACAAGTTTCCCTAGAAAGAGAACGACAACATGATCAAACACATGTTCAGAGC
CAACTTGAAAAATTGGATCTTCTTGAACAGGAGTATAACAAACTTACCACAATGCAGGCCCTTGCAGAAA
AAAAAATGCAAGAGTTGGAAGCAAAACTCCATGAAGAAGAACAGGAAAGGAAACGCATGCAAGCTAAGGC
AGCTGAGTTGCAGACTGGTCTAGAAACAAATAGACTTATCTTTGAAGATAAGGCAACTCCGTGTGTTCCC
AATGCAAGAAGAATTAAAAAAAAGAAGTCAAAACCACCAGAAAAGGTGTAGAACCCAGCTTTC
