>Addgene plasmid #136866 | pEBTetBl-CLIP-Cep57 | depositor partial sequence | sequence record 264161 | Insert
ATGGGCGGTAGGCGTGTACGGTGGGAGGTCTATATAAGCAGAGCTCTCCCTATCAGTGATAGAGATCTCC
CTATCAGTGATAGAGATCGTCGACGAGCTCGTTTAGTGAACCGTCAGATCGCCTGGAGACGCCATCCACG
CTGTTTTGACCTCCATAGAAGACACCGGGACCGATCCAGCCTCCGGACTCTAGCGTTTAAACTTAAGCTT
ACCACCATGGATTATAAAGACGATGATGACAAGCACCACCACCACCACCACGACAAGGATTGTGAAATGA
AACGCACCACACTGGACAGCCCTTTGGGGAAGCTGGAGCTGTCTGGTTGTGAGCAGGGTCTGCACGAAAT
AATTTTTCTGGGCAAGGGGACGTCTGCAGCTGATGCCGTGGAGGTCCCAGCCCCCGCTGCGGTTCTCGGA
GGTCCGGAGCCCCTGATACAGGCTACAGCCTGGCTGAATGCCTATTTCCACCAGCCCGAGGCTATCGAAG
AGTTCCCCGTGCCGGCTCTTCACCATCCCGTTTTCCAGCAAGAGTCGTTCACCAGACAGGTGTTATGGAA
GCTGCTGAAGGTTGTGAAATTCGGAGAAGTGATTTCTGAGTCACACTTAGCAGCCCTGGTAGGCAACCCC
GCAGCCACGGCAGCAGTGAATACGGCACTGGATGGCAATCCTGTCCCTATCCTGATCCCGTGCCACAGAG
TGGTCCAGGGGGATTCGGATGTGGGGCCGTACCTTGGTGGACTGGCCGTGAAGGAATGGCTTCTGGCCCA
TGAAGGCCACCGGTTGGGGAAGCCAGGCTTGGGATTCGAACTGGAGGTGCTGTTCCAGGGCCCCGGTACC
GCCATCACAAGTTTGTACAAAAAAGCAGGCACCATGGCGGCGGCGTCTGTCTCTGCGGCTTCTGGTTCTC
ACTTGTCGAACAGCTTTGCTGAGCCATCAAGGTCTAATGGAAGCATGGTTCGGCATTCTTCATCTCCATA
TGTAGTATATCCTTCGGATAAGCCTTTCCTTAATAGTGATCTACGACGCTCCCCAAGTAAGCCTACACTT
GCCTATCCAGAAAGCAACAGCAGAGCCATATTTTCTGCTCTTAAGAATCTTCAAGATAAGATTCGACGCT
TGGAACTTGAGAGGATTCAGGCAGAAGAAAGTGTGAAAACCTTGTCTAGAGAAACAATTGAATATAAGAA
AGTACTGGATGAACAGATACAAGAAAGGGAGAATTCAAAGAATGAGGAATCAAAGCACAATCAAGAACTG
ACATCTCAGTTGTTAGCTGCAGAAAATAAATGCAATCTATTAGAAAAACAATTGGAATACATGCGAAATA
TGATAAAGCATGCCGAAATGGAGAGGACATCTGTCTTAGAGAAACAAGTTTCCCTAGAAAGAGAACGACA
ACATGATCAAACACATGTTCAGAGCCAACTTGAAAAATTGGATCTTCTTGAACAGGAGTATAACAAACTT
ACCACAATGCAGGCCCTTGCAGAAAAAAAAATGCAAGAGTTGGAAGCAAAACTCCATGAAGAAGAACAGG
AAAGGAAACGCATGCAAGCTAAGGCAGCTGAGTTGCAGACTGGTCTAGAAACAAATAGACTTATCTTTGA
AGATAAGGCAACTCCGTGTGTTCCCAATGCAAGAAGAATTAAAAAAAAGAAGTCAAAACCACCAGAAAAG
GTGTAG
